Addgene plasmid #247590: pPOTv6-blast-3HA::tbTurboID::3HA
Purpose: Trypanosoma brucei PCR only tagging (pPOT) vector for endogenous gene tagging
Depositing lab: Samuel Dean. Depositing organization: University of Warwick. Publication: A comprehensive toolkit for protein localization and functional analysis in trypanosomatids. Paterou A, Saez Conde J, Tyc J, Sunter JD, Vaughan S, Gull K, Dean S. Open Biol. 2025 Apr;15(4):240361. doi: 10.1098/rsob.240361. Epub 2025 Apr 2. PubMed 40169015.
Backbone
  Vector backbone: pPOT
  Vector type: Unspecified
Growth in bacteria
  Bacterial resistance: Ampicillin, 100 μg/mL
  Growth temperature: 37°C
  Growth strain: NEB Stable
  Copy number: High Copy
Gene/Insert
  Gene/Insert name: tbTurboID
  Species: Synthetic
  Promoter: read through
  Cloning method: Restriction Enzyme; 5′ cloning site HindIII (not destroyed); 3′ cloning site BamHI (not destroyed)
  Sequencing primers: 5′ cTATGGGTTCTGGTAGTG; 3′ cTTAACTACCCGATCCTG
Terms and licenses: Academic/Nonprofit Terms; Industry Terms: Not Available to Industry
How to cite: pPOTv6-blast-3HA::tbTurboID::3HA was a gift from Samuel Dean (Addgene plasmid # 247590 ; http://n2t.net/addgene:247590 ; RRID:Addgene_247590)
