[The description below was written by a language model from this plasmid's Addgene catalogue record and pLannotate feature annotations shown in this document.]
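Description:
pPOTv6-blast-3HA::tbTurboID::3HA is a PCR-only tagging (pPOT) template plasmid for endogenous gene tagging in Trypanosoma brucei. It is not an expression vector in the usual sense. It serves as a PCR template from which a tag-plus-marker cassette is amplified, typically with long primers carrying homology to the target locus, so that the product integrates at the chosen gene by homologous recombination. Consistent with this, the promoter is recorded as "read through": no dedicated trypanosome promoter is annotated, and expression of the tagged protein and the marker depends on transcription of the host locus after integration. In E. coli the 5,964 nt plasmid is maintained at high copy through a ColE1/pUC-type origin and selected with ampicillin via the bla gene. An f1 origin, lac promoter/operator and lacZα remnants, and flanking SP6 and T7 promoters are leftovers of the cloning backbone.

The payload is tbTurboID, a synthetic insert cloned between HindIII and BamHI sites that remain intact. The annotation detects it as a BirA-derived coding sequence, in keeping with TurboID being an engineered E. coli biotin ligase used for proximity labelling. The name indicates 3xHA epitope tags on both sides. The feature table picks up HA fragments on only one side, which may reflect limits of the automated annotation. Two copies of the blasticidin S deaminase gene (bsd) flank the tag module on the same strand. This arrangement plausibly lets a single template yield either N-terminal or C-terminal tagging amplicons, each pairing the tag with a blasticidin resistance marker, though the record does not state this. Fusing a protein of interest to TurboID at its native locus supports biotin-based mapping of neighbouring proteins, with HA allowing detection and localization of the fusion.
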