Features (pLannotate 1.2.2; 17 found; start..end, strand, type, name):
      1..589     +  rep_origin     ori: high-copy-number ColE1/pMB1/pBR322/pUC origin of replication
    772..864     +  CDS            lacI (fragment): lac repressor; lacI; The lac repressor binds to the lac operator to inhibit transcription in E. coli. This inhibition can be relieved by adding lactose or isopropyl-β-D-thiogalactopyranoside (IPTG).
    877..898     +  protein_bind   CAP binding site: CAP binding activates transcription in the presence of cAMP. E. coli catabolite activator protein
    913..943     +  promoter       lac promoter: promoter for the E. coli lac operon
    951..967     +  protein_bind   lac operator: The lac repressor binds to the lac operator to inhibit transcription in E. coli. This inhibition can be relieved by adding lactose or isopropyl-β-D-thiogalactopyranoside (IPTG). lac repressor encoded by lacI
   1009..1027    +  promoter       SP6 promoter: promoter for bacteriophage SP6 RNA polymerase
   1223..1612    -  CDS            bsd: BSD_ASPTE - Experimental evidence at protein level: Swiss-Prot protein existence level 1. Catalyzes the deamination of the cytosine moiety of the antibiotics blasticidin S, cytomycin and acetylblasticidin S. From Aspergillus terreus.
   2108..3067    -  CDS            birA: BIRA_ECOLI - Also known as bioR, dhbB. Experimental evidence at protein level: Swiss-Prot protein existence level 1. Acts both as a biotin--[acetyl-CoA-carboxylase] ligase and a biotin-operon repressor. In the presence of ATP, BirA activates biotin to form the BirA-biotinyl-5'-adenylate (BirA-bio-5'-AMP or holoBirA) complex. HoloBirA can either transfer the biotinyl moiety to the biotin carboxyl carrier protein (BCCP) subunit of acetyl-CoA carboxylase, or bind to the biotin operator site and inhibit transcription of the operon. From Escherichia coli (strain K12).
   3108..3124    -  CDS            3xHA (fragment): three tandem HA epitope tags
   3138..3163    -  CDS            HA (fragment): HA (human influenza hemagglutinin) epitope tag
   3557..3946    -  CDS            bsd: BSD_ASPTE - Experimental evidence at protein level: Swiss-Prot protein existence level 1. Catalyzes the deamination of the cytosine moiety of the antibiotics blasticidin S, cytomycin and acetylblasticidin S. From Aspergillus terreus.
   4114..4132    -  promoter       T7 promoter: promoter for bacteriophage T7 RNA polymerase
   4135..4292    +  CDS            lacZα (fragment): LacZα fragment of β-galactosidase; lacZ fragment
   4296..4751    +  rep_origin     f1 ori (sequence partly withheld): f1 bacteriophage origin of replication; arrow indicates direction of (+) strand synthesis
   4752..4802    -  misc_feature   bom (fragment): basis of mobility region from pBR322
   4829..4933    +  promoter       AmpR promoter: bla
   4934..5794    +  CDS            AmpR: β-lactamase; bla; confers resistance to ampicillin, carbenicillin, and related antibiotics
>Addgene plasmid #247590 | pPOTv6-blast-3HA::tbTurboID::3HA | addgene full sequence | sequence record 495188 | Addgene NGS Result
TTGAGATCCTTTTTTTCTGCGCGTAATCTGCTGCTTGCAAACAAAAAAACCACCGCTACCAGCGGTGGTT
TGTTTGCCGGATCAAGAGCTACCAACTCTTTTTCCGAAGGTAACTGGCTTCAGCAGAGCGCAGATACCAA
ATACTGTTCTTCTAGTGTAGCCGTAGTTAGGCCACCACTTCAAGAACTCTGTAGCACCGCCTACATACCT
CGCTCTGCTAATCCTGTTACCAGTGGCTGCTGCCAGTGGCGATAAGTCGTGTCTTACCGGGTTGGACTCA
AGACGATAGTTACCGGATAAGGCGCAGCGGTCGGGCTGAACGGGGGGTTCGTGCACACAGCCCAGCTTGG
AGCGAACGACCTACACCGAACTGAGATACCTACAGCGTGAGCTATGAGAAAGCGCCACGCTTCCCGAAGG
GAGAAAGGCGGACAGGTATCCGGTAAGCGGCAGGGTCGGAACAGGAGAGCGCACGAGGGAGCTTCCAGGG
GGAAACGCCTGGTATCTTTATAGTCCTGTCGGGTTTCGCCACCTCTGACTTGAGCGTCGATTTTTGTGAT
GCTCGTCAGGGGGGCGGAGCCTATGGAAAAACGCCAGCAACGCGGCCTTTTTACGGTTCCTGGCCTTTTG
CTGGCCTTTTGCTCACATGTTCTTTCCTGCGTTATCCCCTGATTCTGTGGATAACCGTATTACCGCCTTT
GAGTGAGCTGATACCGCTCGCCGCAGCCGAACGACCGAGCGCAGCGAGTCAGTGAGCGAGGAAGCGGAAG
AGCGCCCAATACGCAAACCGCCTCTCCCCGCGCGTTGGCCGATTCATTAATGCAGCTGGCACGACAGGTT
TCCCGACTGGAAAGCGGGCAGTGAGCGCAACGCAATTAATGTGAGTTAGCTCACTCATTAGGCACCCCAG
GCTTTACACTTTATGCTTCCGGCTCGTATGTTGTGTGGAATTGTGAGCGGATAACAATTTCACACAGGAA
ACAGCTATGACCATGATTACGCCAAGCTATTTAGGTGACACTATAGAATACTCAAGCTATGCATCCAATT
TGAGAGACCTGTGCGGGGCTCGAATCCCCCCATTTTCTTCTTTTACATCATCCCCCCTTCCTAACCAACC
TGCAGGCGCACCTCCCTGCTGTGCCATCAGATTACTCCGGGAACCTTTCCACGGAAAAGACACGAGACAA
GGGAAAAGCCAACTAAATGGGCACTCGAGTTAGCCCTCCCACACATAACCAGAGGGCAGCAATTCACGAA
TCCCAACTGCCGTCGGCTGTCCATCACTGTCCTTCACTATGGCTTTGATCCCAGGATGCAGATCGAGAAG
CACCTGTCGGCACCGTCCGCAGGGGCTCAAGATGCCCCTGTTCTCATTTCCGATCGCGACGATACAAGTC
AGGTTGCCAGCTGCCGCAGCAGCAGCAGTGCCCAGCACCACGAGTTCTGCACAAGGTCCCCCAGTAAAAT
GATATACATTGACACCAGTGAAGATGCGGCCGTCGCTAGAGAGAGCTGCGCTGGCGACGCTGTAGTCTTC
AGAGATGGGGATGCTGTTGATTGTAGCCGTTGCTCTTTCAATGAGGGTGGATTCTTCTTGAGACAAAGGC
ATGCTAGCTGATGCTTTATTGCTTTCTCTTAAATTTGGGATAACCGTAGTTTATGCGGCAGTAGTTTGAC
ACCTTTTCGAGGGGGAAAGAGACAAAAAAGGAGAAGACAAGGATTAAAGGGTGCACCCAAAGGAGGAAAC
ACACGGTTGGTGTGCAGTGATGAATATCAAGTTGCACAACAGTGCAGACTCAAAACGGCACTAATGAACC
AGATGTCAGACATGCAGCTACGATCTACACAAACAGTGACTCTCTAATGCCGAAGGATAGGCACCGCAGT
GCACGTACACAGCGGCATAGATTGAAATACTACATAAAGGTTATACATTGATTATAATGAAAGACATTTA
AGCGCAGCGGAGCTCTTAACTACCCGATCCTGATCCAGATCCTGATCCCGCGTAGTCAGGGACATCATAC
GGGTAACTGCCGGCGTAGTCCGGTACATCATATGGATATGATCCCGCATAATCCGGAACATCGTAGGGGT
AGGATCCCTTCTCGGCAGACCTAAGGGAGATCTCGCCGCCCATCCAAGGTTTGATAACACCGTCTTGTTC
CAACAACAATGCTCCCTGTTTGTCTATGCCTCGTGAAATGCCAAAAATTTCTTTATCTCCAATAATAAGT
TTCACCGGTCGGTTGATAAAGTTATCTAACTTTTCCCAGCGGGGAAGGTAGGGTGCGAGGCCTTCCTGTT
CGAATAACTCCAAGGCGGCCCGAAGTTCCCTAATGAGGGTTGCCGCCAGCGTATTCCGATCCAGGTTTAT
TCCGGCTTCCTGCAGGGTTATCCAACCCTGATTGACCACGCTCTCCTCGACCCTGCGCATCGCCACGTTA
ATACCTGCACCAATCACGATTTGTGCGGCATCGCCCGTTATACCGGCTAATTCGACAAGAATACCCGCCA
ATTTACGATCTTGTAAATACAGATCGTTGGGCCATTTGACCCTGACTTTATCTGCCCCAAGTTTGCGTAG
TGCTTCCGCCATTACAATGCCAATTACTGGACCTAGACCTATTGCCGCCGGACCTCTCTTAAGTCTCCAG
AACATGCTCAGATAAAGGTTCGCCCCGAATGGACTAAACCACTTTCGACCCCGGGACCCGCGTCCGGCCT
GCTGATATTCAGCAATGCAAGCATCACCTGACTTGAGTTCACCTATGCGATCTAACAGGTATTGGTTAGT
GGAATCAACCACGGGGAGGACAGCCACACTGCCGCCATCGAGCTGCCCTAGGATCTGCTTTGCGTTTAAA
AGAGGAATTGGCTCTGGTAGCGAATACCCTTTTCCAGGCACAGTAAACACATCCACTCCCCAATCACGTA
ACGTCTGAATGTGCTTATTAATAGCAGCACGCGACATGCCGAGGGTTTCTCCCAACTGTTCACCACTGTG
AAATTCCCCATTAGCAAGGAGCGCGATAAGTTTTAGTGGCACCGTGTTATCTTTAAGCTTAGCATAATCG
GGTACGTCGTAAGGATACGAACCTGCATAATCTGGAACGTCATAAGGGTACGAACCTGCGTAATCTGGAA
CGTCGTATGGGTAAGAACCGGAACCGGAACCACTACCAGAACCCATAGGTACCCGTTGCAGTTGAGTTTC
TGTTTTCGGGCTTGTTGGTATACTTGTTTGATTAATGTGGCTGATAGCTAAGCTATCGCAAATATTTGTA
CAAGACATGAGGGGGCAAAAAAATAAGCCAAGTGTATTTGTTAGGCTTCCGTGCCTGTTAGAGAAATATG
TAAGGAAACGCCTGCGCTACACAGCTTGAGCAACGCGTGGGGCTCGAATCCCCCCATTTTCTTCTTTTAC
ATCATCCCCCCTTCCTAACCAACCTGCAGGCGCACCTCCCTGCTGTGCCATCAGATTACTCCGGGAACCT
TTCCACGGAAAAGACACGAGACAAGGGAAAGGCCAACTAAATGGGCACCATGGTTAGCCCTCCCACACAT
AACCAGAGGGCAGCAATTCACGAATCCCAACTGCCGTCGGCTGTCCATCACTGTCCTTCACTATGGCTTT
GATCCCAGGATGCAGGTCGAGAAGCACCTGTCGGCACCGTCCGCAGGGGCTCAAGATGCCCCTGTTCTCA
TTTCCGATCGCGACGATACAAGTCAGGTTGCCAGCTGCCGCAGCAGCAGCAGTGCCCAGCACCACGAGTT
CTGCACAAGGTCCCCCAGTAAAATGATATACATTGACACCAGTGAAGATGCGGCCGTCGCTAGAGAGAGC
TGCGCTGGCGACGCTGTAGTCTTCAGAGATGGGGATGCTGTTGATTGTAGCCGTTGCTCTTTCAATGAGG
GTGGATTCTTCTTGAGACAAAGGCATGAATTCCACTAGAGCTTATTTTATGGCAGCAACGAGACCTTACG
TAAAGCAAAACTAAATAAGAGCGGAGACTGCAATGCAGAGTAAAAAAAAAAAAACATGAATTTCAGAAGA
CCTTGCTGTGCCCCTAGCTTGCAGCAGGTCTGCATTATACGGGCCCAATTCGCCCTATAGTGAGTCGTAT
TACAATTCACTGGCCGTCGTTTTACAACGTCGTGACTGGGAAAACCCTGGCGTTACCCAACTTAATCGCC
TTGCAGCACATCCCCCTTTCGCCAGCTGGCGTAATAGCGAAGAGGCCCGCACCGATCGCCCTTCCCAACA
GTTGCGCAGCCTGAATGGCGAATGGACGCGCCCTGTAGCGGCGCATTAAGT
[98 nt withheld, positions 4322-4419]
C
[91 nt withheld, positions 4421-4511]
A
[49 nt withheld, positions 4513-4561]
CCTTTGACGTTGGAGTCCACGTTCTTT
[37 nt withheld, positions 4589-4625]
ACCCTATCTCGGTCTATTCTTTTGATTTATAAGGGATTTTGCCGATTTCGGCCTATTGGTTAAAAAATGA
GCTGATTTAACAAAAATTTAACGCGAATTTTAACAAAATATTAACGCTTACAATTTCCTGATGCGGTATT
TTCTCCTTACGCATCTGTGCGGTATTTCACACCGCATCAGGTGGCACTTTTCGGGGAAATGTGCGCGGAA
CCCCTATTTGTTTATTTTTCTAAATACATTCAAATATGTATCCGCTCATGAGACAATAACCCTGATAAAT
GCTTCAATAATATTGAAAAAGGAAGAGTATGAGTATTCAACATTTCCGTGTCGCCCTTATTCCCTTTTTT
GCGGCATTTTGCCTTCCTGTTTTTGCTCACCCAGAAACGCTGGTGAAAGTAAAAGATGCTGAAGATCAGT
TGGGTGCACGAGTGGGTTACATCGAACTGGATCTCAACAGCGGTAAGATCCTTGAGAGTTTTCGCCCCGA
AGAACGTTTTCCAATGATGAGCACTTTTAAAGTTCTGCTATGTGGCGCGGTATTATCCCGTATTGACGCC
GGGCAAGAGCAACTCGGTCGCCGCATACACTATTCTCAGAATGACTTGGTTGAGTACTCACCAGTCACAG
AAAAGCATCTTACGGATGGCATGACAGTAAGAGAATTATGCAGTGCTGCCATAACCATGAGTGATAACAC
TGCGGCCAACTTACTTCTGACAACGATCGGAGGACCGAAGGAGCTAACCGCTTTTTTGCACAACATGGGG
GATCATGTAACTCGCCTTGATCGTTGGGAACCGGAGCTGAATGAAGCCATACCAAACGACGAGCGTGACA
CCACGATGCCTGTAGCAATGGCAACAACGTTGCGCAAACTATTAACTGGCGAACTACTTACTCTAGCTTC
CCGGCAACAATTAATAGACTGGATGGAGGCGGATAAAGTTGCAGGACCACTTCTGCGCTCGGCCCTTCCG
GCTGGCTGGTTTATTGCTGATAAATCTGGAGCCGGTGAGCGTGGGTCTCGCGGTATCATTGCAGCACTGG
GGCCAGATGGTAAGCCCTCCCGTATCGTAATTATCTACACGACGGGGAGTCAGGCAACTATGGATGAACG
AAATAGACAGATCGCTGAGATAGGTGCCTCACTGATTAAGCATTGGTAACTGTCAGACCAAGTTTACTCA
TATATACTTTAGATTGATTTAAAACTTCATTTTTAATTTAAAAGGATCTAGGTGAAGATCCTTTTTGATA
ATCTCATGACCAAAATCCCTTAACGTGAGTTTTCGTTCCACTGAGCGTCAGACCCCGTAGAAAAGATCAA
AGGATCTTC
